>Addgene plasmid #242226 | pGEX-5X-1-GST-Armadillo-delta4-6 | addgene full sequence | sequence record 481884 | Addgene NGS Result
AGCTTATCGACTGCACGGTGCACCAATGCTTCTGGCGTCAGGCAGCCATCGGAAGCTGTGGTATGGCTGT
GCAGGTCGTAAATCACTGCATAATTCGTGTCGCTCAAGGCGCACTCCCGTTCTGGATAATGTTTTTTGCG
CCGACATCATAACGGTTCTGGCAAATATTCTGAAATGAGCTGTTGACAATTAATCATCGGCTCGTATAAT
GTGTGGAATTGTGAGCGGATAACAATTTCACACAGGAAACAGTATTCATGTCCCCTATACTAGGTTATTG
GAAAATTAAGGGCCTTGTGCAACCCACTCGACTTCTTTTGGAATATCTTGAAGAAAAATATGAAGAGCAT
TTGTATGAGCGCGATGAAGGTGATAAATGGCGAAACAAAAAGTTTGAATTGGGTTTGGAGTTTCCCAATC
TTCCTTATTATATTGATGGTGATGTTAAATTAACACAGTCTATGGCCATCATACGTTATATAGCTGACAA
GCACAACATGTTGGGTGGTTGTCCAAAAGAGCGTGCAGAGATTTCAATGCTTGAAGGAGCGGTTTTGGAT
ATTAGATACGGTGTTTCGAGAATTGCATATAGTAAAGACTTTGAAACTCTCAAAGTTGATTTTCTTAGCA
AGCTACCTGAAATGCTGAAAATGTTCGAAGATCGTTTATGTCATAAAACATATTTAAATGGTGATCATGT
AACCCATCCTGACTTCATGTTGTATGACGCTCTTGATGTTGTTTTATACATGGACCCAATGTGCCTGGAT
GCGTTCCCAAAATTAGTTTGTTTTAAAAAACGTATTGAAGCTATCCCACAAATTGATAAGTACTTGAAAT
CCAGCAAGTATATAGCATGGCCTTTGCAGGGCTGGCAAGCCACGTTTGGTGGTGGCGACCATCCTCCAAA
ATCGGATCTGATCGAAGGTCGTGGGATCCCCGAATTCATGCATGCAGTTGTAAACTTGATTAACTATCAA
GATGATGCAGAACTTGCCACACGTGCAATCCCTGAACTGACAAAACTGCTAAATGACGAGGACCAGGTGG
TGGTTAATAAGGCTGCAGTTATGGTCCATCAGCTTTCTAAAAAGGAAGCTTCCAGACACGCTATCATGCG
TTCTCCTCAGATGGTGTCTGCTATTGTACGTACCATGCAGAATACAAATGATGTAGAAACAGCTCGTTGT
ACCGCTGGGACCTTGCATAACCTTTCCCATCATCGTGAGGGCTTACTGGCCATCTTTAAGTCTGGAGGCA
TTCCTGCCCTGGTGAAAATGCTTGGTTCACCAGTGGATTCTGTGTTGTTTTATGCCATTACAACTCTCCA
CAACCTTTTATTACATCAAGAACAGGAAGGGATGGAAGGTCTCCTTGGGACTCTTGTTCAGCTTCTGGGT
TCAGATGATATAAATGTGGTCACCTGTGCAGCTGGAATTCTTTCTAACCTCACTTGCAATAATTATAAGA
ACAAGATGATGGTCTGCCAAGTGGGTGGTATAGAGGCTCTTGTGCGTACTGTCCTTCGGGCTGGTGACAG
GGAAGACATCACTGAGCCTGCCATCTGTGCTCTTCGTCATCTGACCAGCCGACACCAAGAAGCAGAGATG
GCCCAGAATGCAGTTCGCCTTCACTATGGACTACCAGTTGTGGTTAAGCTCTTACACCCACCATCCCACT
GGCCTCTGATAAAGGCTACTGTTGGATTGATTCGAAATCTTGCCCTTTGTCCCGCAAATCATGCACCTTT
GCGTGAGCAGGGTGCCATTCCACGACTAGTTCAGTTGCTTGTTCGTGCACATCAGGATACCCAGCGCCGT
ACGTCCATGGGTGGGACACAGCAGCAATTTGTGGAGGGGGTCCGCATGGAAGAAATAGTTGAAGGTTGTA
CCGGAGCCCTTCACATCCTAGCTCGGGATGTTCACAACCGAATTGTTATCAGAGGACTAAATACCATTCC
ATTGTTTGTGCAGCTGCTTTATTCTCCCATTGAAAACATCCAAAGAGTAGCTGCAGGGGTCCTCTGTGAA
CTTGCTCAGGACAAGGAAGCTGCAGAAGCTATTGAAGCTGAGGGAGCCACAGCTCCTCTGACAGAGTTAC
TTCACTCTAGGAATGAAGGTGTGGCGACATATGCAGCTGCTGTTTTGTTCCGAATGTCTGAGGACAAGCC
ACAAGATTACAAGTGAGTCGACTCGAGCGGCCGCATCGTGACTGACTGACGATCTGCCTCGCGCGTTTCG
GTGATGACGGTGAAAACCTCTGACACATGCAGCTCCCGGAGACGGTCACAGCTTGTCTGTAAGCGGATGC
CGGGAGCAGACAAGCCCGTCAGGGCGCGTCAGCGGGTGTTGGCGGGTGTCGGGGCGCAGCCATGACCCAG
TCACGTAGCGATAGCGGAGTGTATAATTCTTGAAGACGAAAGGGCCTCGTGATACGCCTATTTTTATAGG
TTAATGTCATGATAATAATGGTTTCTTAGACGTCAGGTGGCACTTTTCGGGGAAATGTGCGCGGAACCCC
TATTTGTTTATTTTTCTAAATACATTCAAATATGTATCCGCTCATGAGACAATAACCCTGATAAATGCTT
CAATAATATTGAAAAAGGAAGAGTATGAGTATTCAACATTTCCGTGTCGCCCTTATTCCCTTTTTTGCGG
CATTTTGCCTTCCTGTTTTTGCTCACCCAGAAACGCTGGTGAAAGTAAAAGATGCTGAAGATCAGTTGGG
TGCACGAGTGGGTTACATCGAACTGGATCTCAACAGCGGTAAGATCCTTGAGAGTTTTCGCCCCGAAGAA
CGTTTTCCAATGATGAGCACTTTTAAAGTTCTGCTATGTGGCGCGGTATTATCCCGTGTTGACGCCGGGC
AAGAGCAACTCGGTCGCCGCATACACTATTCTCAGAATGACTTGGTTGAGTACTCACCAGTCACAGAAAA
GCATCTTACGGATGGCATGACAGTAAGAGAATTATGCAGTGCTGCCATAACCATGAGTGATAACACTGCG
GCCAACTTACTTCTGACAACGATCGGAGGACCGAAGGAGCTAACCGCTTTTTTGCACAACATGGGGGATC
ATGTAACTCGCCTTGATCGTTGGGAACCGGAGCTGAATGAAGCCATACCAAACGACGAGCGTGACACCAC
GATGCCTGCAGCAATGGCAACAACGTTGCGCAAACTATTAACTGGCGAACTACTTACTCTAGCTTCCCGG
CAACAATTAATAGACTGGATGGAGGCGGATAAAGTTGCAGGACCACTTCTGCGCTCGGCCCTTCCGGCTG
GCTGGTTTATTGCTGATAAATCTGGAGCCGGTGAGCGTGGGTCTCGCGGTATCATTGCAGCACTGGGGCC
AGATGGTAAGCCCTCCCGTATCGTAGTTATCTACACGACGGGGAGTCAGGCAACTATGGATGAACGAAAT
AGACAGATCGCTGAGATAGGTGCCTCACTGATTAAGCATTGGTAACTGTCAGACCAAGTTTACTCATATA
TACTTTAGATTGATTTAAAACTTCATTTTTAATTTAAAAGGATCTAGGTGAAGATCCTTTTTGATAATCT
CATGACCAAAATCCCTTAACGTGAGTTTTCGTTCCACTGAGCGTCAGACCCCGTAGAAAAGATCAAAGGA
TCTTCTTGAGATCCTTTTTTTCTGCGCGTAATCTGCTGCTTGCAAACAAAAAAACCACCGCTACCAGCGG
TGGTTTGTTTGCCGGATCAAGAGCTACCAACTCTTTTTCCGAAGGTAACTGGCTTCAGCAGAGCGCAGAT
ACCAAATACTGTCCTTCTAGTGTAGCCGTAGTTAGGCCACCACTTCAAGAACTCTGTAGCACCGCCTACA
TACCTCGCTCTGCTAATCCTGTTACCAGTGGCTGCTGCCAGTGGCGATAAGTCGTGTCTTACCGGGTTGG
ACTCAAGACGATAGTTACCGGATAAGGCGCAGCGGTCGGGCTGAACGGGGGGTTCGTGCACACAGCCCAG
CTTGGAGCGAACGACCTACACCGAACTGAGATACCTACAGCGTGAGCTATGAGAAAGCGCCACGCTTCCC
GAAGGGAGAAAGGCGGACAGGTATCCGGTAAGCGGCAGGGTCGGAACAGGAGAGCGCACGAGGGAGCTTC
CAGGGGGAAACGCCTGGTATCTTTATAGTCCTGTCGGGTTTCGCCACCTCTGACTTGAGCGTCGATTTTT
GTGATGCTCGTCAGGGGGGCGGAGCCTATGGAAAAACGCCAGCAACGCGGCCTTTTTACGGTTCCTGGCC
TTTTGCTGGCCTTTTGCTCACATGTTCTTTCCTGCGTTATCCCCTGATTCTGTGGATAACCGTATTACCG
CCTTTGAGTGAGCTGATACCGCTCGCCGCAGCCGAACGACCGAGCGCAGCGAGTCAGTGAGCGAGGAAGC
GGAAGAGCGCCTGATGCGGTATTTTCTCCTTACGCATCTGTGCGGTATTTCACACCGCATAAATTCCGAC
ACCATCGAATGGTGCAAAACCTTTCGCGGTATGGCATGATAGCGCCCGGAAGAGAGTCAATTCAGGGTGG
TGAATGTGAAACCAGTAACGTTATACGATGTCGCAGAGTATGCCGGTGTCTCTTATCAGACCGTTTCCCG
CGTGGTGAACCAGGCCAGCCACGTTTCTGCGAAAACGCGGGAAAAAGTGGAAGCGGCGATGGCGGAGCTG
AATTACATTCCCAACCGCGTGGCACAACAACTGGCGGGCAAACAGTCGTTGCTGATTGGCGTTGCCACCT
CCAGTCTGGCCCTGCACGCGCCGTCGCAAATTGTCGCGGCGATTAAATCTCGCGCCGATCAACTGGGTGC
CAGCGTGGTGGTGTCGATGGTAGAACGAAGCGGCGTCGAAGCCTGTAAAGCGGCGGTGCACAATCTTCTC
GCGCAACGCGTCAGTGGGCTGATCATTAACTATCCGCTGGATGACCAGGATGCCATTGCTGTGGAAGCTG
CCTGCACTAATGTTCCGGCGTTATTTCTTGATGTCTCTGACCAGACACCCATCAACAGTATTATTTTCTC
CCATGAAGACGGTACGCGACTGGGCGTGGAGCATCTGGTCGCATTGGGTCACCAGCAAATCGCGCTGTTA
GCGGGCCCATTAAGTTCTGTCTCGGCGCGTCTGCGTCTGGCTGGCTGGCATAAATATCTCACTCGCAATC
AAATTCAGCCGATAGCGGAACGGGAAGGCGACTGGAGTGCCATGTCCGGTTTTCAACAAACCATGCAAAT
GCTGAATGAGGGCATCGTTCCCACTGCGATGCTGGTTGCCAACGATCAGATGGCGCTGGGCGCAATGCGC
GCCATTACCGAGTCCGGGCTGCGCGTTGGTGCGGATATCTCGGTAGTGGGATACGACGATACCGAAGACA
GCTCATGTTATATCCCGCCGTTAACCACCATCAAACAGGATTTTCGCCTGCTGGGGCAAACCAGCGTGGA
CCGCTTGCTGCAACTCTCTCAGGGCCAGGCGGTGAAGGGCAATCAGCTGTTGCCCGTCTCACTGGTGAAA
AGAAAAACCACCCTGGCGCCCAATACGCAAACCGCCTCTCCCCGCGCGTTGGCCGATTCATTAATGCAGC
TGGCACGACAGGTTTCCCGACTGGAAAGCGGGCAGTGAGCGCAACGCAATTAATGTGAGTTAGCTCACTC
ATTAGGCACCCCAGGCTTTACACTTTATGCTTCCGGCTCGTATGTTGTGTGGAATTGTGAGCGGATAACA
ATTTCACACAGGAAACAGCTATGACCATGATTACGGATTCACTGGCCGTCGTTTTACAACGTCGTGACTG
GGAAAACCCTGGCGTTACCCAACTTAATCGCCTTGCAGCACATCCCCCTTTCGCCAGCTGGCGTAATAGC
GAAGAGGCCCGCACCGATCGCCCTTCCCAACAGTTGCGCAGCCTGAATGGCGAATGGCGCTTTGCCTGGT
TTCCGGCACCAGAAGCGGTGCCGGAAAGCTGGCTGGAGTGCGATCTTCCTGAGGCCGATACTGTCGTCGT
CCCCTCAAACTGGCAGATGCACGGTTACGATGCGCCCATCTACACCAACGTAACCTATCCCATTACGGTC
AATCCGCCGTTTGTTCCCACGGAGAATCCGACGGGTTGTTACTCGCTCACATTTAATGTTGATGAAAGCT
GGCTACAGGAAGGCCAGACGCGAATTATTTTTGATGGCGTTGGAATT
Features (pLannotate 1.2.2; 18 found; start..end, strand, type, name):
    183..211     +  promoter       tac promoter: strong E. coli promoter; hybrid between the trp and lac UV5 promoters
    219..235     +  protein_bind   lac operator: The lac repressor binds to the lac operator to inhibit transcription in E. coli. This inhibition can be relieved by adding lactose or isopropyl-β-D-thiogalactopyranoside (IPTG). lac repressor encoded by lacI
    258..911     +  CDS            GST26_SCHJA: Experimental evidence at protein level: Swiss-Prot protein existence level 1. GST isoenzymes appear to play a central role in the parasite detoxification system. Other functions are also suspected including a role in increasing the solubility of haematin in the parasite gut. From Schistosoma japonicum (Blood fluke).
    951..1352    +  CDS            β-catenin (fragment): human cadherin-associated protein that also plays a role in the canonical Wnt signaling pathway; Homo sapiens CTNNB1; also known as catenin beta-1
   1351..2183    +  CDS            β-catenin (fragment): human cadherin-associated protein that also plays a role in the canonical Wnt signaling pathway; Homo sapiens CTNNB1; also known as catenin beta-1
   2224..2263    +  CDS            rop (fragment): Rop protein, which maintains plasmids at low copy number; rop
   2365..2405    +  misc_feature   bom (fragment): basis of mobility region from pBR322
   2510..2614    +  promoter       AmpR promoter: bla
   2615..3475    +  CDS            AmpR: β-lactamase; bla; confers resistance to ampicillin, carbenicillin, and related antibiotics
   3646..4234    +  rep_origin     ori: high-copy-number ColE1/pMB1/pBR322/pUC origin of replication
   4420..4471    -  misc_feature   bom (fragment): basis of mobility region from pBR322
   4478..4555    +  promoter       lacIq promoter: lacI (mutant); In the lacIq allele, a single base change in the promoter boosts expression of the lacI gene about 10-fold.
   4556..5638    +  CDS            lacI: lac repressor; lacI; The lac repressor binds to the lac operator to inhibit transcription in E. coli. This inhibition can be relieved by adding lactose or isopropyl-β-D-thiogalactopyranoside (IPTG).
   5651..5672    +  protein_bind   CAP binding site: CAP binding activates transcription in the presence of cAMP. E. coli catabolite activator protein
   5687..5717    +  promoter       lac promoter: promoter for the E. coli lac operon
   5725..5741    +  protein_bind   lac operator: The lac repressor binds to the lac operator to inhibit transcription in E. coli. This inhibition can be relieved by adding lactose or isopropyl-β-D-thiogalactopyranoside (IPTG). lac repressor encoded by lacI
   5761..5934    +  CDS            lacZα: LacZα fragment of β-galactosidase; lacZ fragment
   6198..107     -  CDS            yciV (fragment) (across the origin): RNAAM_ECOLI - Also known as trpH From Escherichia coli (strain K12).
