[The description below was written by a language model from this plasmid's Addgene catalogue record and pLannotate feature annotations shown in this document.]
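Description:
pGEX-5X-1-GST-Armadillo-delta4-6 is a bacterial expression plasmid built on the pGEX-5X-1 backbone for producing a GST-tagged, truncated form of human β-catenin (CTNNB1) in E. coli. It replicates from a ColE1/pMB1-type origin and is selected with ampicillin through the β-lactamase (AmpR) gene and its own promoter. Short annotated remnants of rop, bom, lacZα and a lac promoter region are backbone leftovers rather than functional parts of the payload.

Expression is driven by the tac promoter, a strong trp/lac hybrid, followed by a lac operator. The plasmid also carries lacI under the lacIq promoter, so it supplies abundant lac repressor itself and keeps transcription off until it is induced with IPTG. The open reading frame begins with Schistosoma japonicum glutathione S-transferase, fused at the N terminus of the insert, which allows affinity capture on glutathione resin. The insert, made by gene synthesis, encodes only part of the β-catenin Armadillo repeat domain. The N-terminal and C-terminal intrinsically disordered regions are removed (amino acids 2–133 and 672–781), and Armadillo repeats 4–6 are deleted internally (amino acids 268–394). This design matches the feature table, where β-catenin appears as two adjoining fragments that meet at the internal deletion junction.

The record points to use as a recombinant protein source, with the depositor noting growth in BL21(DE3). The associated publication concerns β-catenin as an adapter for interactions with the cBAF chromatin remodelling complex. This deletion variant is therefore likely used alongside related constructs to map which Armadillo repeats contribute to binding, although the record does not describe specific assays.
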