Addgene plasmid #242226: pGEX-5X-1-GST-Armadillo-delta4-6
Purpose: Expression of GST-tagged human β-catenin Armadillo repeats ∆4-6 without IDRs (deletion of a.a. 2-133, 268-394, and 672-781) in E. coli
Depositing lab: Courtney Hodges. Depositing organization: Baylor College of Medicine. Publication: beta-catenin functions as a molecular adapter for disordered cBAF interactions. Chan YS, Gao Q, Robinson SA, Wang W, Filandrova R, Weinhold LM, Cabrera ML, Zhang M, Ambati CSR, Lerario AM, Putluri N, Kiseljak-Vassiliades K, Wierman ME, Habra MA, Hammer GD, Veverka V, Cermakova K, Hodges HC. Mol Cell. 2025 Jul 15:S1097-2765(25)00576-3. doi: 10.1016/j.molcel.2025.06.026. PubMed 40695292.
Backbone
  Vector backbone: pGEX-5X-1
  Vector type: Bacterial Expression
Growth in bacteria
  Bacterial resistance: Ampicillin, 100 μg/mL
  Growth temperature: 37°C
  Growth strain: NEB Stable
  Copy number: Unknown
Gene/Insert
  Gene/Insert name: CTNNB1 (alt name: β-catenin)
  Species: H. sapiens (human)
  Mutation: Deleted N terminal IDR, arm 4-6, and C terminal IDR from β-catenin (deletion of a.a. 2-133, 268-394, and 672-781)
  Entrez Gene: CTNNB1 (a.k.a. CTNNB, EVR7, MRD19, NEDSDV, armadillo)
  Promoter: tac
  Tag / fusion protein: GST (N terminal on insert)
  Cloning method: Gene Synthesis
Terms and licenses: Academic/Nonprofit Terms; Industry Terms: Not Available to Industry
Depositor comments: Can be grown in BL21(DE3) cells.
How to cite: pGEX-5X-1-GST-Armadillo-delta4-6 was a gift from Courtney Hodges (Addgene plasmid # 242226 ; http://n2t.net/addgene:242226 ; RRID:Addgene_242226)
